Addgene plasmid #170142: pFastBac-CHD7 (K999R)
Purpose: Expresses CHD7 (K999R) in insect cells
Depositing lab: Robert Kingston. Depositing organization: Massachusetts General Hospital. Publication: Chromatin remodeling by the CHD7 protein is impaired by mutations that cause human developmental disorders. Bouazoune K, Kingston RE. Proc Natl Acad Sci U S A. 2012 Nov 20;109(47):19238-43. doi: 10.1073/pnas.1213825109. Epub 2012 Nov 7. PubMed 23134727.
Backbone
  Vector backbone: pFastBac1
  Backbone size w/o insert (bp): 4776
  Total vector size (bp): 13848
  Vector type: Insect Expression
Growth in bacteria
  Bacterial resistance: Ampicillin, 100 μg/mL
  Growth temperature: 37°C
  Growth strain: DH5alpha
  Copy number: High Copy
Gene/Insert
  Gene/Insert name: chromodomain helicase DNA binding protein 7
  Species: H. sapiens (human)
  Insert size (bp): 9075
  Mutation: K999R
  GenBank ID: NM_017780
  Entrez Gene: CHD7 (a.k.a. CRG, HH5, IS3, KAL5)
  Tag / fusion protein: 6xHis (N terminal on insert); FLAG (C terminal on insert)
  Cloning method: Unknown
  Sequencing primers: 5′ FastBacF; 3′ FastBacR
Terms and licenses: Academic/Nonprofit Terms; Industry Terms: Not Available to Industry
How to cite: pFastBac-CHD7 (K999R) was a gift from Robert Kingston (Addgene plasmid # 170142 ; http://n2t.net/addgene:170142 ; RRID:Addgene_170142)
