[The description below was written by a language model from this plasmid's Addgene catalogue record and pLannotate feature annotations shown in this document.]
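Description:
pFastBac-CHD7 (K999R) is a baculovirus donor (transfer) plasmid built on the pFastBac1 backbone for producing a mutant form of human CHD7, chromodomain helicase DNA binding protein 7, in insect cells. The roughly 13.8 kb plasmid is maintained in E. coli through a high-copy ColE1/pUC-type origin and selected with ampicillin via the β-lactamase gene. An f1 phage origin is also present.

The expression cassette lies between the Tn7L and Tn7R ends of a mini-Tn7 element, together with a gentamicin acetyltransferase gene driven by the Pc integron promoter. This arrangement is characteristic of Bac-to-Bac type systems. Tn7 transposition moves the cassette and gentamicin marker from the donor plasmid into a baculovirus shuttle genome (bacmid) in a suitable E. coli host, and the recombinant bacmid is then used to generate virus for infecting insect cells.

Within the cassette, the strong, very late polyhedrin promoter from Autographa californica nucleopolyhedrovirus drives the approximately 9 kb CHD7 open reading frame, and an SV40 polyadenylation signal terminates the transcript. The protein carries an N-terminal 6xHis tag followed by a TEV protease recognition site (annotated as partial matches) and a C-terminal FLAG epitope, which allows affinity purification and detection from either end.

The insert carries the K999R substitution. The record does not explain its effect, but the associated publication concerns CHD7 chromatin remodeling activity and its impairment by mutations. The construct is therefore suited to purifying recombinant mutant CHD7 for biochemical comparison with the wild-type remodeler.
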