Features (pLannotate 1.2.2; 17 found; start..end, strand, type, name):
     97..630     +  CDS            GmR: gentamycin acetyltransferase; aacC1; confers resistance to gentamycin
    697..921     +  mobile_element Tn7R: mini-Tn7 element (right end of the Tn7 transposon) Tn7
    989..1040    +  misc_feature   bom (fragment): basis of mobility region from pBR322
   1226..1814    -  rep_origin     ori: high-copy-number ColE1/pMB1/pBR322/pUC origin of replication
   1985..2845    -  CDS            AmpR: β-lactamase; bla; confers resistance to ampicillin, carbenicillin, and related antibiotics
   2846..2950    -  promoter       AmpR promoter: bla
   2976..3430    -  rep_origin     f1 ori (sequence partly withheld): f1 bacteriophage origin of replication; arrow indicates direction of (+) strand synthesis
   3614..3779    +  mobile_element Tn7L: mini-Tn7 element (left end of the Tn7 transposon) Tn7
   3808..3942    -  polyA_signal   SV40 poly(A) signal: SV40 polyadenylation signal
   3965..4048    -  CDS            large T antigen (fragment): large T antigen from SV40 (simian virus 40)
   4130..4150    -  CDS            FLAG (fragment): FLAG® epitope tag, followed by an enterokinase cleavage site
   4154..13144   -  CDS            CHD7: CHD7_HUMAN - Also known as KIAA1416. Experimental evidence at protein level: Swiss-Prot protein existence level 1. Probable transcription regulator. Maybe involved in the in 45S precursor rRNA production. From Homo sapiens (Human).
  13147..13165   -  CDS            TEV site (fragment): tobacco etch virus (TEV) protease recognition and cleavage site
  13177..13198   -  CDS            capTEV™ (fragment): composite tag for in vivo biotinylation, TEV protease cleavage, and 6xHis tagging
  13285..13376   -  promoter       polyhedrin promoter: polh from Autographa californica; promoter for the baculovirus polyhedrin gene
  13403..13750   +  CDS            YPR2_ECOLX (fragment): Protein predicted: Swiss-Prot protein existence level 4. From Escherichia coli.
  13728..13756   +  promoter       Pc promoter: intI1 (promoter lies within the coding sequence); class 1 integron promoter
>Addgene plasmid #170142 | pFastBac-CHD7 (K999R) | addgene full sequence | sequence record 337594 | Addgene NGS Result
GTTATGACTGTTTTTTTGTACAGTCTATGCCTCGGGCATCCAAGCAGCAAGCGCGTTACGCCGTGGGTCG
ATGTTTGATGTTATGGAGCAGCAACGATGTTACGCAGCAGCAACGATGTTACGCAGCAGGGCAGTCGCCC
TAAAACAAAGTTAGGTGGCTCAAGTATGGGCATCATTCGCACATGTAGGCTCGGCCCTGACCAAGTCAAA
TCCATGCGGGCTGCTCTTGATCTTTTCGGTCGTGAGTTCGGAGACGTAGCCACCTACTCCCAACATCAGC
CGGACTCCGATTACCTCGGGAACTTGCTCCGTAGTAAGACATTCATCGCGCTTGCTGCCTTCGACCAAGA
AGCGGTTGTTGGCGCTCTCGCGGCTTACGTTCTGCCCAAGTTTGAGCAGCCGCGTAGTGAGATCTATATC
TATGATCTCGCAGTCTCCGGCGAGCACCGGAGGCAGGGCATTGCCACCGCGCTCATCAATCTCCTCAAGC
ATGAGGCCAACGCGCTTGGTGCTTATGTGATCTACGTGCAAGCAGATTACGGTGACGATCCCGCAGTGGC
TCTCTATACAAAGTTGGGCATACGGGAAGAAGTGATGCACTTTGATATCGACCCAAGTACCGCCACCTAA
CAATTCGTTCAAGCCGAGATCGGCTTCCCGGCCGCGGAGTTGTTCGGTAAATTGTCACAACGCCGCGAAT
ATAGTCTTTACCATGCCCTTGGCCACGCCCCTCTTTAATACGACGGGCAATTTGCACTTCAGAAAATGAA
GAGTTTGCTTTAGCCATAACAAAAGTCCAGTATGCTTTTTCACAGCATAACTGGACTGATTTCAGTTTAC
AACTATTCTGTCTAGTTTAAGACTTTATTGTCATAGTTTAGATCTATTTTGTTCAGTTTAAGACTTTATT
GTCCGCCCACACCCGCTTACGCAGGGCATCCATTTATTACTCAACCGTAACCGATTTTGCCAGGTTACGC
GGCTGGTCTATGCGGTGTGAAATACCGCACAGATGCGTAAGGAGAAAATACCGCATCAGGCGCTCTTCCG
CTTCCTCGCTCACTGACTCGCTGCGCTCGGTCGTTCGGCTGCGGCGAGCGGTATCAGCTCACTCAAAGGC
GGTAATACGGTTATCCACAGAATCAGGGGATAACGCAGGAAAGAACATGTGAGCAAAAGGCCAGCAAAAG
GCCAGGAACCGTAAAAAGGCCGCGTTGCTGGCGTTTTTCCATAGGCTCCGCCCCCCTGACGAGCATCACA
AAAATCGACGCTCAAGTCAGAGGTGGCGAAACCCGACAGGACTATAAAGATACCAGGCGTTTCCCCCTGG
AAGCTCCCTCGTGCGCTCTCCTGTTCCGACCCTGCCGCTTACCGGATACCTGTCCGCCTTTCTCCCTTCG
GGAAGCGTGGCGCTTTCTCATAGCTCACGCTGTAGGTATCTCAGTTCGGTGTAGGTCGTTCGCTCCAAGC
TGGGCTGTGTGCACGAACCCCCCGTTCAGCCCGACCGCTGCGCCTTATCCGGTAACTATCGTCTTGAGTC
CAACCCGGTAAGACACGACTTATCGCCACTGGCAGCAGCCACTGGTAACAGGATTAGCAGAGCGAGGTAT
GTAGGCGGTGCTACAGAGTTCTTGAAGTGGTGGCCTAACTACGGCTACACTAGAAGAACAGTATTTGGTA
TCTGCGCTCTGCTGAAGCCAGTTACCTTCGGAAAAAGAGTTGGTAGCTCTTGATCCGGCAAACAAACCAC
CGCTGGTAGCGGTGGTTTTTTTGTTTGCAAGCAGCAGATTACGCGCAGAAAAAAAGGATCTCAAGAAGAT
CCTTTGATCTTTTCTACGGGGTCTGACGCTCAGTGGAACGAAAACTCACGTTAAGGGATTTTGGTCATGA
GATTATCAAAAAGGATCTTCACCTAGATCCTTTTAAATTAAAAATGAAGTTTTAAATCAATCTAAAGTAT
ATATGAGTAAACTTGGTCTGACAGTTACCAATGCTTAATCAGTGAGGCACCTATCTCAGCGATCTGTCTA
TTTCGTTCATCCATAGTTGCCTGACTCCCCGTCGTGTAGATAACTACGATACGGGAGGGCTTACCATCTG
GCCCCAGTGCTGCAATGATACCGCGAGACCCACGCTCACCGGCTCCAGATTTATCAGCAATAAACCAGCC
AGCCGGAAGGGCCGAGCGCAGAAGTGGTCCTGCAACTTTATCCGCCTCCATCCAGTCTATTAATTGTTGC
CGGGAAGCTAGAGTAAGTAGTTCGCCAGTTAATAGTTTGCGCAACGTTGTTGCCATTGCTACAGGCATCG
TGGTGTCACGCTCGTCGTTTGGTATGGCTTCATTCAGCTCCGGTTCCCAACGATCAAGGCGAGTTACATG
ATCCCCCATGTTGTGCAAAAAAGCGGTTAGCTCCTTCGGTCCTCCGATCGTTGTCAGAAGTAAGTTGGCC
GCAGTGTTATCACTCATGGTTATGGCAGCACTGCATAATTCTCTTACTGTCATGCCATCCGTAAGATGCT
TTTCTGTGACTGGTGAGTACTCAACCAAGTCATTCTGAGAATAGTGTATGCGGCGACCGAGTTGCTCTTG
CCCGGCGTCAATACGGGATAATACCGCGCCACATAGCAGAACTTTAAAAGTGCTCATCATTGGAAAACGT
TCTTCGGGGCGAAAACTCTCAAGGATCTTACCGCTGTTGAGATCCAGTTCGATGTAACCCACTCGTGCAC
CCAACTGATCTTCAGCATCTTTTACTTTCACCAGCGTTTCTGGGTGAGCAAAAACAGGAAGGCAAAATGC
CGCAAAAAAGGGAATAAGGGCGACACGGAAATGTTGAATACTCATACTCTTCCTTTTTCAATATTATTGA
AGCATTTATCAGGGTTATTGTCTCATGAGCGGATACATATTTGAATGTATTTAGAAAAATAAACAAATAG
GGGTTCCGCGCACATTTCCCCGAAAAGTGCCACCTAAATTGTAAGCGTTAATATTTTGTTAAAATTCGCG
TTAAATTTTTGTTAAATCAGCTCATTTTTTAACCAATAGGCCGAAATCGGCAAAATCCCTTATAAATCAA
AAGAATAGACCGAGATAGGGT
[37 nt withheld, positions 3102-3138]
AAGAACGTGGACTCCAACGTCAAAGG
[49 nt withheld, positions 3165-3213]
T
[91 nt withheld, positions 3215-3305]
G
[124 nt withheld, positions 3307-3430]
CCCATTCGCCATTCAGGCTGCAAATAAGCGTTGATATTCAGTCAATTACAAACATTAATAACGAAGAGAT
GACAGAAAAATTTTCATTCTGTGACAGAGAAAAAGTAGCCGAAGATGACGGTTTGTCACATGGAGTTGGC
AGGATGTTTGATTAAAAACATAACAGGAAGAAAAATGCCCCGCTGTGGGCGGACAAAATAGTTGGGAACT
GGGAGGGGTGGAAATGGAGTTTTTAAGGATTATTTAGGGAAGAGTGACAAAATAGATGGGAACTGGGTGT
AGCGTCGTAAGCTAATACGAAAATTAAAAATGACAAAATAGTTTGGAACTAGATTTCACTTATCTGGTTC
GGATCTCCTAGGCTCAAGCAGTGATCAGATCCAGACATGATAAGATACATTGATGAGTTTGGACAAACCA
CAACTAGAATGCAGTGAAAAAAATGCTTTATTTGTGAAATTTGTGATGCTATTGCTTTATTTGTAACCAT
TATAAGCTGCAATAAACAAGTTAACAACAACAATTGCATTCATTTTATGTTTCAGGTTCAGGGGGAGGTG
TGGGAGGTTTTTTAAAGCAAGTAAAACCTCTACAAATGTGGTATGGCTGATTATGATCCTCTAGTACTTC
TCGACAAGCTTGGTACCGCATGCCTCGAGACTGCAGGCTCTAGATTCGAAAGCGGCCGCGACTAGTCTAC
TTGTCATCGTCGTCCTTGTAGTCTTCATCATTTTCATTGTTTTCTATTTCATCCCCCCCATCAAGTGAGT
CTAGCTCTTCACCCTGTGCTATTTCGTCTTCTAAGAGGGAGGACTCTGCAGTCTTATCCAGGCTCTCCTC
GGCATCGCTGCCTTCAAGGGTCTCTCCATCTTTAAAGGGTCCTCCCTCAGCCTTGTCAGCAGCCTTTTCT
TCGCTGGAGCCCACGGCATTCTGAAGTCCTGCCAATGCTGGGAACCCAGGCAGCGTCAATCCCCCCAGTC
CTGGAGGTAGAAACATGGATGGGTAGAAGAGGCCCGGGGCCATTGTGGACAGGAGGAAAGGGTTGAAGGC
TAGCGGGTTTGAGGGCAATCCAGCCGGGGCAGTAGCAGCACCAACAGATCCATTCGCAGAGTCAGCAGCC
GAAACAGCATCTGTGCTTTTCTCAGAGTCTTTGTTCTCGTCTTCATTCTCATTTCCTTTCTCCTCTCCTT
TTGAAGTGCTGTCTTCCGGTTCTCCTTGACTAGAAGCAGTAGTGGTGTTTCCAGTAGCAGCTGACAGAGG
GTTATTCAACAGCCCGCCCAAGCCAAACACGTTGGGCAGGCCCGCCATTCCTGGCAGCATCAGGGGCAGC
ACAGCAGCAGGGTTCTTCGCATCGCCTCCGGCGGTGGCAGCTGTTGCCAGTCCTGGAGGGAAGCCCATGA
GGCCTGCCAGCTGGAGCGACTGGAGATTCTGGAGATTCTGAAGGCTCGTCAGGTCCATTCCAGCAAACAG
GCTGTTCACCAGCAAAGGGTTGATCCCTGACGTGGAGGCCACAGCAGCGGCGGCCGCGGCTGCTCTGGCG
ATCTCACTTTTGGGCCTTCTTCCTCTTCTGCTCGCTCCCTCTCCCCGCACTACAGGCCCAGTGAGAAGGC
GGTCAAACATCGACTCAGGAACAAAACCAGACTGCTTAACTATATCAGTCCAGTCTGGAGCAACTGCAAA
TTCAGGATTTTCTTCCAGCCACCTGGGTAGATCCTTCATTGGAGGCGCCATAGCTCCACCCATCTTCTTC
CCATTTCGTTTATTGACAACAGGCACCCTTTCTTCTCCTGTCAAAGTGTTTATATCCAATTTATTAGGGT
TTCGACATCTATGTCGTTTCTGTTTCGGTTTCTGAAATGAGGAAAACAGCACATCTGCATTCTTTGGTAC
ATAACTTGGCATATCAACAGTGTAAGTAGGGTGCAGCTTCAGCCATTCAACTAAATCCTTATTTTTAGGA
GCATCTTCCCCCACCAGCCTAGTCCCATCTTCAAGATTGATAACAGGGATCCGTGTGTCTGGGTCCAGCT
GTCCGGGAGAAGGAATGTTTCTTGTTGGTGGGGTCTCTATATCTTCTTCAAAAGCTTTGGTCACCTCAGC
ATCCTCTGCACTCAATGACGTCCGTTTGTGGCTCATGAAAAGCAGATCAAGTCCCTCCACATTTTTCCTC
CTTCCCCGCCTCCTCTTCATGGGAGGCTCTCCATCCACTAGGGAGCCATTAAGGAGATGCCTTGTGGGTG
TGCGCGAAAGGCCTGCTTGGAGCAGTTCCATTTGAGTCTTAAAGGCATCAGACACTGGTGTTGAGACATT
AGGCAAGATAAACTTTGAAGAAAGAGATGAAAAATTTGAGGTAGAGCTTGTTGCCTCTCTTGAGGCCTTT
GATAAATCTACAACTTTTTCTTGTCCATTTTCTGAGACCACCTGAGACTCTCGAAGCTGGGCAACCATCT
CCATGAGATTTCGCCTCTTGGCAGCTCTTTCGGCCTCAATTTCGATTTTTCTCCTCCTCCTCCTCCGCTG
GCGAGGGACAGAGAGGTTGAGGGCATCTTCCTTTGACAACTGAGGAGACGTAGTGATGTCCTCACTCCCA
CTAATGCTGGCTTGGCCGACCATGGAGAGCTCAGCAAAGCTCCTCTTCTGCAAGGGGCTGTCCACTGTGG
TGGGTGTGTAACCTGGGATGAGGCCTTGGAAATCAAACATCTGGCGCCTATTTACTGGCCATTTGCCTTT
CAACACTGCTTCACAGATGTTGTCTAAGCGGTTTATCATTACTCTATCCTTAGGCCAAAACGAGAAGGCA
AATGTTCTTTCATGAAGGAGCTGAGCTACTGAAGGATCTCCGTCCTCCATGTAGAATCCATCTCGGGTTT
CATCTCTAGCAGTGCTCATGGAAGCATTGCTTTCTTCATCAAAATTCTTCCCTCTAGAGACAGCTCCTGC
TTCGGGCTGGGAAGACTCTTCCGACTTATCGTCATCCTCCAGCTTTTCCTCTTCATCCTCTTCGGAACCT
TTCTCTGAAATAGATTTGGACCCAGTGTCTGCGCCGACCTCAACACCTTTCAGTTCATTTTTCACAGAGC
TGGCCTCTGCCTCACATTCCTGCTTGCTCTCCTTCCCGCTGCCATCGGTTTCTTCTTCCTCTTCTTTGCC
CTCACATTTCTCCTTGGCAGCTGGGTTTTCAGGCTCCTCCACTTTGCCTTCGGCTTGTTCCAGTACCCTC
TCATCTTGAATATGAGCAGATGAGATGACTGGAGGAGTCTGGACAAATCCAACTGCCAGTGGGTTCAAGG
AAGATGTATTACCTGCCCCTCTGTTTTGAGCAAAGTTTTTATGTGCATCCAAGAAGGATAACTCAGGGTC
ATTGAGGATGTGATAATCCGTCCGACTGACCCCGTGTTTAGCAGCACCAACCAGCAAGTCTCGGTCATGC
CGTCCACACTCCCACCACTCTGGCAGATCCAAGCTTGGCTGGCAGAGCTTAAGCCTCTCTCCCAGCTGGG
GGTGATGGAGAACCTGCTCGCGGATCTTCCGTAGCAGCTCAATGCGGTACAGAGTTCGAGAGGCTCGCTC
CTCTGTGATCGGCTCAATTATGGAGGAGAGGTCGGGCGGTTCATCATCTGGCTTGACGGGCATTCGACAT
ACTCGCCTACACATGGCCACAAAACAACTGAAGTATTTCTCCAAACTCTCATCAGATTTTTTGTCAAGCC
TGGCAAAGGCTCTAAATTGGTTCCAGTCAAATTGCTGTTTCACAGGGTCAAAAATAACCCCAAAGGTGGA
TACCACACGGTAAAAATCAGCCTCTTCTCTTCTTGTCCACTTTTGCCGCTTCTCAGATATAATAGCTTCC
CTTTCCGCTTCCAGAGCTCTCACTTCCTCTCGAGGCCGCCGTCTGCGCCGGTCAGTCTTCATTAGGGCCT
CTTGCCTCATCTGTTGCCTTTTATAGCTGCGCTGATAGGCAGTAATGAGCCGGCGCAGACGTGTAGTCAG
GGTTGAAGTGTTAGGCCAGTAAAGTTGGCCTAACTCAGCATTACTCTCACTGTGCTTGCCTGTGGCATGT
ATTTCCATGGATTCTTCCTTATCCTCTGAAGGAGAATTTGCAAATTCATCTATTTCATCTTTGAACGGTG
TTCTGGTTGGTTTATATTCTGGGTCTTCATCTTCTCTATCAAATTCTCCCCCGTCACCACCATCTGCTAG
CATGTCTGTTCCTCTTTGCTCGGCAGCTATGGCCTTGGCATCAGGCATACCGACTCGTTCCAGAAAGCAC
AGCGCGGGGTCAGCTCGCATGGAGTTGTACTTCTCATAGCCATGTTTGAACACTCCAATTAAGAGGGATT
TGTCTGCTTCCTTATCCCACCAATCTGCAGGAACTTCAGCATGGAAAGGTTCAGGGATCCACACATCGGC
TTCACTTGAGTCAGCACCCTCTAAGATCTTATCCGCCTGGTCTCCTATCACTTCTTGTCTTAGGTAGTAC
AGCATGCGGACACGCAGCAGGACCTTGTTACAGTGATGCTTCAGGTGTTTCTTGTAGCTGTCCTCCTGGA
ACAGGGCATCTGGGTTGCAGCTGGCCAGCCAGTCGGCATCCTGCACCACCGGCTGTGTGCTCTGGGCTTT
CACCTTCTTTCCCTTCCTTCCCCTTGGCACAGGAGCTGACAAACCGGAATGGTTGACCAAGGCTCGAGTC
TGGCCATCCGCTGTGGGTGTGATCAGATCCCAGATGAAGCTTTTGATATTCTCATCCCCTTTGTAATGAT
TAAGACAGTACACCAGGATGGTTCTGCAGATGGTTTCTACATCTTGCTCAGTGAGTTGGCGTTTATAGCG
TCCGTGGGAAAGAATGTCTGTCCACCGTCCCCAACCATAGACAAGCAGATTCTTCTCCACCCTGAAACAT
TCACTCCTTGCATAGCCCTGTGACTTATCCTGGGGACGCCGTGGCTTTGCACAGGGCTTTTCTTCAGAAT
CACTTTCCAAGTCTGAGAACTCCATCAGCTCATCTTCCTTCACTGCACTGTAGAGCCTGGTCTGCTTTCT
CACTCTTGGAGTATCAATAACCAGGTTGTTCCTCCCATTTAAGGCATCAATATCCAATTCAGCCTTCTTA
GCCCACTTTTGCCAGAAATTTGGATCATCCAAGGAAATATCTGTCCTATTTCCAGATGCAACAAAACTGG
CCTTAGCAAATGTGGAACCTTTCCCTTCTGACTCAATGGTAATGGTGTGGGTTCGACGTAGGAGGATCTG
ATCAATATCTTCTTCACAGAATTTAGACCCTTCATCCTCCTCATCCATGAGTGCACCATAGGCCCCTTTT
CGTAGAAGATCCTCTATTTCTTTCTTGGAAAGCTGTTGTACCCCATTGGTAGCATTTTCTCTTCCACTCA
TAGACTGTAGCACAGCTTTATCCAGGCCCAGTTTCAAACTAGCCTTGTCGAACATTTCCCTTTCATAGGA
ATTTCTTGTAATCAGCCTGTAGATTTTCACAGATTTGCTCTGTCCTATTCTATGACATCTAGCCTGAGCC
TGGAGGTCATTTTGGGGATTCCAGTCTGAATCAAAGATGATGCAGGTATCAGCAGCAGTGAGGTTAATGC
CTAAACCTCCTGCCCTTGTACACAGGAGGAAAACAAACCTATCAGAATCAGGTTTGGAGAATCTGTCGAT
AGCTGCCTGGCGGAGGTTGCCTCTTACTCGGCCGTCGATCCTTTCATATGGGTACCGTCTTTGAATGAGG
TAGTCTTCCAGTATGTCCAAGCAGCGCACCATCTGGGAAAAGATAAGCACCCTGTGGCCACCAGCCTTCA
GTTTTGGCAGCAGCTTGTCAATCAGCACTAGCTTGCCAGCAGCCTGGATCATTGCCTGGAGCTGAAAATC
TGGAGACTCTGCATTGTGTGTTTCTTTAAACTCTTCCAAAATTTTCTCTTCAGCACCATTGATAAGGTAC
GGATGATTGCAGCACTTCCGCAATTCCATCATAGTGTTTAATAGGTTAGGTACGTTAGCTTGACCACCGC
CTTTGGAAAGAAATGTGAAATTCTTCTCAAGGATGGCTCGGTAATATTTCTTCTGAATGTTTGTTAGCTC
AACTTCAATAATAGTTTCTTCTTTGGGGGCCAAGTTCTTTTCTACATCCTCTTTGAGACGTCTCAACATC
ATTGGCTTTAGAATAGCTTGAAGTTTTTGCACCTGCTCTTCTGTTTTTAGATCACCAAATTCTTGCATAA
ATGTGGTTTCTGAAGGGAAGCGACTTGGTTCCAAGAAATGAAGCAAGCTGAAGAGTTCTTCCACAGTGTT
CTGGAGTGGGGTTCCCGTCAGCAGCACTTTGTGTTCCAAGTCCATCATCTTGAGTCCCTCCAACAGCTTG
CAGTTCCTGTTCTTCAGCCTGTGGGCTTCATCAATGACTACACAGCGCCATGGAATATTCCGCAGCTCAG
GACAATCAGTCAAAATCATCTCAAATGTAGTGATGATGGCATGAAACTTATAGGACCCCTTTATCACTCG
ACCCTGGGGATCTTTGAAGTACATTTCATACAACTGAATGGTCCGACGACTAGCTTGACTCCCATGATAC
ACAACCACGTTCAACTCTGTCCAGGTTCGGAATTCCCTTTCCCAGTTGGGGATTGTGGACAATGGGGCAA
TTACTAAAAAAGGGCCATGGATTCCTTTCAAATATATCTCATAGAGAAATGTAATGGACTGGATAGTTCT
TCCCAAACCCATTTCATCTGCTAAAATGCAGTTTCGCATGTTGTACCAATTGAAAAGTAGCCAGTTTACT
CCCTCCAACTGGTATTCCCTGAGTTTGTTATTGTTTTTATACTCCCTGGAACTCTCCGATTTCTTCCAAT
CATCAGCAGGAGGTCGCTCCACACGCTCTGTTTCCGGCTCCCTGGACATTAGTTTCTCAAACTCCTCGAT
CTTTGCTTGATCTATGTCCTGCCTCCGCTCCCACGTGCTGTCTTCATAAGGAAGTGAACACCACTTCACC
AGATAGTGAGTCACAGGCTCTCCCCGGTCATCTGTGCTACGTGCAAAGTCCATTATCCGGTCAACCTCCA
CATAATCTGGATTAAAAAGCTCATCCTCAATCTCTGAAAGGAACTTGTTCTGGCCCTGCTTTGCCTTAAA
TCGTTTAATTTTTTGCTGAATTCTCTTATCTTTTTCCAGATCTTCTATAGATGCCCACTGACAATGAAGA
TAAGAGAAGTTTTTGTATTTCACATAGAATTCCTCAATTTCTACCTCCTCTCCAGATTCCTTCTGCTTTT
TTACTGAACGACTGCTCATAATTTTTTCTACCACTGGGCCTTCTGCATCAACAGATTCCTGCTGTTCTGA
CTGGGAGGTGTTGGAGGGGGAATCCCTCCCAGCAGCATCTGCATCATCTGCCTCCTCATCAGAAATCTTG
AACTCCAGGTCTTCAGTGTAGCGCTTTCTCTTCACCTGTCTGCTGGACCGTCTCTTCTGAACACCTGGGT
CCTCATCTTCTTCAGGAGGAGGAGATGGTGGGGGTGTTTTGTCTAAGTCTGAATTTTCAGAACCTTCTGT
TTTTCCCTTGTTGACCTTTTTCTTCAAAGCACTTGCTTCTGAGTCAGGTTTCTTATTACTTGACTTTTTG
CTGGATTTGGGTTTTGGCGTGGCAGTTTTTGCTTTCTTTTCCTTTGGCTCTTTGGGAATCTTAGGGGCTT
TCGGGGTCTTGGGTTCCTTGGGCTCTTTTTTCTCCTTGGGTTCTTTCGGTTCCTTCGGGTCTTTTTTTGC
CTTTGACCTTTTCTTTTTCTTTTTTTCTTCTTGGGACCCATCCAGTGAGTTCCTATTTAGTTCTTGGTTA
TCTACCCCACCAGGGAAGTCATCTTTACCAAAACCTTTACTGGGATCCTCTGCTACAATGTGGTTGTTTT
TCTTTTTCTTCTTCTTTTGTTGTGGCTGCTGTTCTATTGATGGCAGGTAATCATCACTCTTCACTAGCTG
AGCATTCGGTCCACTAACCTGAGTCATATCCGGCACTGGTTTCTCTAGAAAGGGCTCCGACGGGGAATGC
TGATGCACAGGCACTTTCTGCGGGGTGTTCTGGGGTGATGGGTGGAGCTGTGCCCAAGGCTGGTGATGAG
GGTGTGGAGGTGAAGACTGGTGGTGCAAGCCCGGGTGAGGCTGCAGTGGAGGACAGGTTGGCAACTGCTG
AAAAGATGGCTGTTGACCAGGATGTTGTTGGCCAGGTATCAGTCGTTCCTGGATTGCTTGTGGGTCTCCA
AGGCCAACACCAGGACAACCATTTGGCCTCATGTGCCCAGTCAATTCCCTTGGTGCCGAGGACATGCCTA
TAAATGGACGAGACTGCTGCATGTTTCTGGGGCCCATATTCCTCTGTCCGATTCCCATGGCACCAGGGGG
CTGGTGAGATGGCTGAGGATGGGGCATATTTGGATAACTGCCAACTTCCATTGGTATCCCAGCACTTCCC
GGCCTGACTTGTGGAGGAGGAGTGCCTGCTGGATTACTCATTGCTTTCATGGGTGACATGGGAGGTGGAG
AGGCATAAGTTCCCTGAGGCTGTGAAGGATGCATAGTTTGTGTGTTCATTTGGTTAAGTGAGCCACTGGG
GTGGATGGGCTGCTGGTGCATTAGTCCTTGACCACTGTTTGATGGGAATCCTACAGCATTGGGGTATCTT
GGTACGGACTGATTCATTGGAGTATTATTTGTAAGGCCTAAATTTTGATTCATCCCTGTATTGTTAACTA
ATCCCTGATTTAGGTTACTGTAAGGATATCGAGAATACTGCCCTGAGTTGTTTATAGTAGGAGAGGGGAC
TGTCTGGCTCCGAGAACTAAAGTTAAGGGTTTGCGGCCTAACAGCCCCTTGTTGGGGAGGATTCGGGGAG
AATCTGGGACTGTGGGCAACGGATTCTCCATGGAGAGCAGTAGAGGGGTGGTGATGGAACTGCTGCACCG
AGTGACGCAAGGAAGGTGCCATGCTGGGACTCTGCTGGGGCACGTGGGACAAGTGGCCAGGTCCTGAGGT
GGCAATAAAAGGATTTCCCTGATTGAGGCCCTCTTGGCCTTGGGAAAACTGGCTCATCCTCTGCTGTGGC
TGACCATGCTGCTGCATGGAAAAATCCCCACGTGCCATATAGCTGCCCATCTGCTGCATGTGCTGAGGGT
GGCCCTGTGCAGGGGGCCCCGACGGAGCCGGCTGCGGTGGCTGCGGCTGTGGCTGCTGCTGCTGGTAGGG
GGCTCGTATCTGGTCTGGTACCTGAACAGCCCTGGGGCCCCACATGGAGCTGCTGTCCACAAAGGATTGC
CCATGCCTCTCATTCTGCATGCCAGGGTAGACACCCATCTGACCGCCACCACTGCCACCATGGGGCACCT
GAGGAACGGGAGGGGTGTGATACTGCGAGTGCGGAGACGCGAGTCCGTTCCCAGGGGTGTTGCTCATCAT
TCTGTTCGGCTGATCCATCAGATGCATCTTTTGTTGTTCATACTGATTATAGTGATCAAAATGTGTCAGC
TTTGTTTGATTTTGATTAGTTGAAGGATGATGAAGGGATGGCTGTAAAGAGGCAAAGCCTTGGTCTATTG
GCATTTGCTGACCCATAGGATTTACTGGATTTTCCGGGTAACCACATTCTCCGAGGCCTTCAAGACCTTC
ACTGAAAATATTCCCATCCTCGCCAAAAAGACTCATCATTCCTGGATCTGCCATTCCCTGGAAGTACAGG
TTTTCACCACCACCACCACCGTGATGATGATGATGATGCATCTTGTCGACGTAGGCCTTTGAATTCCGCG
CGCTTCGGACCGGGATCCGCGCCCGATGGTGGGACGGTATGAATAATCCGGAATATTTATAGGTTTTTTT
ATTACAAAACTGTTACGAAAACAGTAAAATACTTATTTATTTGCGAGATGGTTATCATTTTAATTATCTC
CATGATCTATTAATATTCCGGAGTATACGTAGCCAACCACTAGAACTATAGCTAGAGTCCTGGGCGAACA
AACGATGCTCGCCTTCCAGAAAACCGAGGATGCGAACCACTTCATCCGGGGTCAGCACCACCGGCAAGCG
CCGCGACGGCCGAGGTCTTCCGATCTCCTGAAGCCAGGGCAGATCCGTGCACAGCACCTTGCCGTAGAAG
AACAGCAAGGCCGCCAATGCCTGACGATGCGTGGAGACCGAAACCTTGCGCTCGTTCGCCAGCCAGGACA
GAAATGCCTCGACTTCGCTGCTGCCCAAGGTTGCCGGGTGACGCACACCGTGGAAACGGATGAAGGCACG
AACCCAGTTGACATAAGCCTGTTCGGTTCGTAAACTGTAATGCAAGTAGCGTATGCGCTCACGCAACTGG
TCCAGAACCTTGACCGAACGCAGCGGTGGTAACGGCGCAGTGGCGGTTTTCATGGCTT
