>Addgene plasmid #170142 | pFastBac-CHD7 (K999R) | depositor partial sequence | sequence record 330032 | 5' end of CDS
CGGATTATTCATACCGTCCCACCATCGGGCGCGGATCCCGGTCCGAAGCGCGCGGAATTCAAAGGCCTAC
GTCGACAAGATGCATCATCATCATCATCACGGTGGTGGTGGTGGTGAAAACCTGTACTTCCAGGGAATGG
CAGATCCAGGAATGATGAGTCTTTTTGGCGAGGATGGGAATATTTTCAGTGAAGGTCTTGAAGGCCTCGG
AGAATGTGGTTACCCGGAAAATCCAGTAAATCCTATGGGTCAGCAAATGCCAATAGACCAAGGCTTTGCC
TCTTTACAGCCATCCCTTCATCATCCTTCAACTAATCAAAATCAAACAAAGCTGACACATTTTGATCACT
ATAATCAGTATGAACAACAAAAGATGCATCTGATGGATCAGCCGAACAGAATGATGAGCAACACCCCTGG
GAACGGACTCGCGTCTCCGCACTCGCAGTATCACACCCCTCCCGTTCCTCAGGTGCCCCATGGTGGCAGT
GGTGGCGGTCAGATGGGTGTCTACCCTGGCATGCAGAATGAGAGGCATGGGCAATCCTTTGTGGACAGCA
GCTCCATGTGGGGCCCCAGGGCTGTTCAGGTACCAGACCAGATACGAGCCCCCTACCAGCAGCAGCAGCC
ACAGCCGCAGCCACCGCAGCCGGCTCCGTCGGGGCCCCCTGCACAGGGCCACCCTCAGCACATGCAGCAG
ATGGGCAGCTATATGGCACGTGGGGATTTTTCCATGCAGCAGCATGGTCAGCCACAGCAG
