>Addgene plasmid #170142 | pFastBac-CHD7 (K999R) | depositor partial sequence | sequence record 330033 | 3'end of CDS
AATCTCCAGTCGCTCCAGCTGGCAGGCCTCATGGGCTTCCCTCCAGGACTGGCAACAGCTGCCACCGCCG
GAGGCGATGCGAAGAACCCTGCTGCTGTGCTGCCCCTGATGCTGCCAGGAATGGCGGGCCTGCCCAACGT
GTTTGGCTTGGGCGGGCTGTTGAATAACCCTCTGTCAGCTGCTACTGGAAACACCACTACTGCTTCTAGT
CAAGGAGAACCGGAAGACAGCACTTCAAAAGGAGAGGAGAAAGGAAATGAGAATGAAGACGAGAACAAAG
ACTCTGAGAAAAGCACAGATGCTGTTTCGGCTGCTGACTCTGCGAATGGATCTGTTGGTGCTGCTACTGC
CCCGGCTGGATTGCCCTCAAACCCGCTAGCCTTCAACCCTTTCCTCCTGTCCACAATGGCCCCGGGCCTC
TTCTACCCATCCATGTTTCTACCTCCAGGACTGGGGGGATTGACGCTGCCTGGGTTCCCAGCATTGGCAG
GACTTCAGAATGCCGTGGGCTCCAGCGAAGAAAAGGCTGCTGACAAGGCTGAGGGAGGACCCTTTAAAGA
TGGAGAGACCCTTGAAGGCAGCGATGCCGAGGAGAGCCTGGATAAGACTGCAGAGTCCTCCCTCTTAGAA
GACGAAATAGCACAGGGTGAAGAGCTAGACTCACTTGATGGGGGGGATGAAATAGAAAACAATGAAAATG
ATGAAGACTACAAGGACGACGATGACAAGTAGACTAGTCGCGGCCGCTTTCGAATCTAGAGCCTGCAGTC
TCGAGGCATGCGGTACCAAGCTTGTCGAGAAGTACTAGAGGATCAT
